Addgene plasmid #24292: p3xFLAG-CMV10-hUVRAG
Depositing lab: Noboru Mizushima. Depositing organization: Institute of Science Tokyo. Publication: Beclin 1 forms two distinct phosphatidylinositol 3-kinase complexes with mammalian Atg14 and UVRAG. Itakura E, Kishi C, Inoue K, Mizushima N. Mol Biol Cell. 2008 Dec . 19(12):5360-72. 10.1091/mbc.e08-01-0080 PubMed 18843052.
Backbone
  Vector backbone: p3xFLAG-CMV-10
  Backbone manufacturer: sigma-aldrich
  Backbone size w/o insert (bp): 6299
  Vector type: Mammalian Expression
  Selectable markers: Neomycin (select with G418)
Growth in bacteria
  Bacterial resistance: Ampicillin, 100 μg/mL
  Growth temperature: 37°C
  Growth strain: DH5alpha
  Copy number: High Copy
Gene/Insert
  Gene/Insert name: UV irradiation resistance-associated gene (alt name: UVRAG)
  Species: H. sapiens (human)
  Insert size (bp): 2100
  GenBank ID: BC064837
  Entrez Gene: UVRAG (a.k.a. DHTX, VPS38, p63)
  Tag / fusion protein: 3xFLAG (N terminal on backbone)
  Cloning method: Restriction Enzyme; 5′ cloning site BglII (not destroyed); 3′ cloning site BglII (not destroyed)
  Sequencing primers: 5′ CMV 30 sequencing primer; 3′ CMV 24 sequencing primer
Resource information
  A portion of this plasmid was derived from a plasmid made by: IMAGE colne 6186851
Terms and licenses: Academic/Nonprofit Terms; Industry Terms: Not Available to Industry
How to cite: p3xFLAG-CMV10-hUVRAG was a gift from Noboru Mizushima (Addgene plasmid # 24292 ; http://n2t.net/addgene:24292 ; RRID:Addgene_24292)
