[The description below was written by a language model from this plasmid's Addgene catalogue record.]
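Description:
p3xFLAG-CMV10-hUVRAG is a mammalian expression plasmid built on the commercial p3xFLAG-CMV-10 backbone (about 6.3 kb without insert). It carries the human UV irradiation resistance-associated gene, UVRAG (also known as VPS38 or p63), as an insert of roughly 2.1 kb. The coding sequence was derived from an IMAGE cDNA clone and was placed into a single BglII site, which remains intact at both ends of the insert, so the fragment can be excised again with that enzyme. As the backbone name indicates, expression is driven by the cytomegalovirus (CMV) promoter for strong constitutive transcription in mammalian cells. The vector supplies three tandem FLAG epitopes that are fused to the N terminus of UVRAG. This tag allows sensitive detection and immunoprecipitation of the protein with anti-FLAG antibodies, without needing a UVRAG-specific reagent.

The plasmid is propagated in E. coli as a high-copy construct under ampicillin selection. It also carries a neomycin resistance marker, so stably transfected mammalian cells can be selected with G418 in addition to transient use. No feature table is provided, so details such as the polyadenylation signal and the origins of replication are not stated in the record.

The associated publication concerns two distinct phosphatidylinositol 3-kinase complexes that Beclin 1 forms with mammalian Atg14 and with UVRAG. This points to use of the construct for expressing tagged UVRAG in interaction and co-immunoprecipitation studies, and more generally for work on autophagy and related PI3-kinase complex biology.
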