>Addgene plasmid #24292 | p3xFLAG-CMV10-hUVRAG | addgene partial sequence | sequence record 30752 | 24292 with CMV-F
AGCTCGTTTAGTGACCGTCAGAATTAACCATGGACTACAAAGACCATGACGGTGATTATAAAGATCATGA
CATCGATTACAAGGATGACGATGACAAGCTTGCGGCCGCGAATTCATCGATAGATCTGATCGAGATGAGC
GCCTCCGCGTCGGTCGGGGGCCAGGTCCCCCAGCCACCCCCGGGCCCGGCCGCTGCTCTGCCTCCCGGTT
CTGCCGCGCGGGCCCTGCATGTGGAGCTGCCGTCTCAGCAGCGGCGTCTTCGACATCTTCGGAACATTGC
TGCCCGGAACATTGTTAATAGAAATGGCCATCAGCTCCTTGATACCTACTTTACACTTCACTTGTGTAGT
ACTGAAAAGATATATAAAGAATTTTATAGAAGTGAAGTGATTAAGAATTCCTTGAATCCCACGTGGCGAA
GTCTCGATTTTGGAATTATGCCAGACCGTCTTGATACATCTGTGTCTTGTTTCGTGGTGAAGATATGGGG
TGGAAAGGAGAACATCTACCAGCTGTTGATTGAATGGAAAGTCTGTTTGGATGGGCTGAAATACTTGGGT
CAGCAGATTCATGCCCGAAACCAAAATGAAATAATTTTTGGGCTGAATGATGGATACTATGGTGCTCCAT
TTGAACATAAGGGTTATTCAAATGCTCAGAAGACTATTCTTCTGCAGGTGGATCAGAACTGTGTTCGCAA
TTCTTACGATGTCTTCTCTTTGCTACGGCTTCATAGAGCCCAGTGTGCAATTAAACAGACTCAGGTAACT
GTTCAGAAAATTGGAAAGGAAATTGAAGAAAAACTAAGACTCACATCTACAAGCAATGAACTGAAAAAAA
AAAGTGAATGCCTGCAGTTAAAAATTTTGGTGCTTCAGAATGAACTGGAACGGCAG
